>Addgene plasmid #215851 | pSuperCRISPR-sgRNA-RL69-TTTA | addgene full sequence | sequence record 431362 | Addgene NGS Result
TGAAAGACCCCACCTGTAGGTTTGGCAAGCTAGCTTAAGTAACGCCATTTTGCAAGGCATGGAAAATACA
TAACTGAGAATAGAGAAGTTCAGATCAAGGTTAGGAACAGAGAGACAGCAGAATATGGGCCAAACAGGAT
ATCTGTGGTAAGCAGTTCCTGCCCCGGCTCAGGGCCAAGAACAGATGGTCCCCAGATGCGGTCCCGCCCT
CAGCAGTTTCTAGAGAACCATCAGATGTTTCCAGGGTGCCCCAAGGACCTGAAATGACCCTGTGCCTTAT
TTGAACTAACCAATCAGTTCGCTTCTCGCTTCTGTTCGCGCGCTTCTGCTCCCCGAGCTCAATAAAAGAG
CCCACAACCCCTCACTCGGCGCGCCAGTCCTCCGATAGACTGCGTCGCCCGGGTACCCGTATTCCCAATA
AAGCCTCTTGCTGTTTGCATCCGAATCGTGGACTCGCTGATCCTTGGGAGGGTCTCCTCAGATTGATTGA
CTGCCCACCTCGGGGGTCTTTCATTTGGAGGTTCCACCGAGATTTGGAGACCCCTGCCCAGGGACCACCG
ACCCCCCAGCCGGGAGGTAAGCTGGCCAGCGGTCGTTTCGTGTCTGTCTCTGTCTTTGTGCGTGTTTGTG
CCGGCATCTAATGTTTGCGCCTGCGTCTGTACTAGTTAGCTAACTAGCTCTGTATCTGGCGGACCCGTGG
TGGAACTGACGAGTTCTGAACACCCGGCCGCAACCCTGGGAGACGTCCCAGGGACTTTGGGGGCCGTTTT
TGTGGCCCGACCTGAGGAAGGGAGTCGATGTGGAATCCGACCCCGTCAGGATATGTGGTTCTGGTAGGAG
ACGAGAACCTAAAACAGTTCCCGCCTCCGTCTGAATTTTTGCTTTCGGTTTGGAACCGAAGCCGCGCGTC
TTGTCTGCTGCAGCGCTGCAGCATCGTTCTGTGTTGTCTCTGTCTGACTGTGTTTCTGTATTTGTCTGAA
AATTAGGGCCAGACTGTTACCACTCCCTTAAGTTTGACCTTAGGTCACTGGAAAGATGTCGAGCGGATCG
CTCACAACCAGTCGGTAGATGTCAAGAAGAGACGTTGGGTTACCTTCTGCTCTGCAGAATGGCCAACCTT
TAACGTCGGATGGCCGCGAGACGGCACCTTTAACCGAGACCTCATCACCCAGGTTAAGATCAAGGTCTTT
TCACCTGGCCCGCATGGACACCCAGACCAGGTCCCCTACATCGTGACCTGGGAAGCCTTGGCTTTTGACC
CCCCTCCCTGGGTCAAGCCCTTTGTACACCCTAAGCCTCCGCCTCCTCTTCCTCCATCCGCCCCGTCTCT
CCCCCTTGAACCTCCTCGTTCGACCCCGCCTCGATCCTCCCTTTATCCAGCCCTCACTCCTTCTCTAGGC
GCCGGAATTAGATCGATCTCTCGAGGTCGACGGTATCGATAAGCTTAAAAAAGCACCGACTCGGTGCCAC
TTTTTCAAGTTGATAACGGACTAGCCTTATTTAAACTTGCTATTTCTAGCTCTTAAACGCACGTTCATTT
GCTTGCAGCGGGATCTGTGGTCTCATACAGAACTTATAAGATTCCCAAATCCAAAGACATTTCACGTTTA
TGGTGATTTCCCAGAACACATAGCGACATGCAAATATTGCAGGGCGCCACTCCCCTGTCCCTCACAGCCA
TCTTCCTGCCAGGGCGCACGCGCGCTGGGTGTTCCCGCCTAGTGACACTGGGCCCGCGATTCCTTGGAGC
GGGTTGATGACGTCAGCGTTCGAATTCTACCGGGTAGGGGAGGCGCTTTTCCCAAGGCAGTCTGGAGCAT
GCGCTTTAGCAGCCCCGCTGGGCACTTGGCGCTACACAAGTGGCCTCTGGCCTCGCACACATTCCACATC
CACCGGTAGGCGCCAACCGGCTCCGTTCTTTGGTGGCCCCTTCGCGCCACCTTCTACTCCTCCCCTAGTC
AGGAAGTTCCCCCCCGCCCCGCAGCTCGCGTCGTGCAGGACGTGACAAATGGAAGTAGCACGTCTCACTA
GTCTCGTGCAGATGGACAGCACCGCTGAGCAATGGAAGCGGGTAGGCCTTTGGGGCAGCGGCCAATAGCA
GCTTTGCTCCTTCGCTTTCTGGGCTCAGAGGCTGGGAAGGGGTGGGTCCGGGGGCGGGCTCAGGGGCGGG
CTCAGGGGCGGGGCGGGCGCCCGAAGGTCCTCCGGAGGCCCGGCATTCTGCACGCTTCAAAAGCGCACGT
CTGCCGCGCTGTTCTCCTCTTCCTCATCTCCGGGCCTTTCGACCTGCAGCCCAAGCTAGCTTACCATGAC
CGAGTACAAGCCCACGGTGCGCCTCGCCACCCGCGACGACGTCCCCAGGGCCGTACGCACCCTCGCCGCC
GCGTTCGCCGACTACCCCGCCACGCGCCACACCGTCGATCCGGACCGCCACATCGAGCGGGTCACCGAGC
TGCAAGAACTCTTCCTCACGCGCGTCGGGCTCGACATCGGCAAGGTGTGGGTCGCGGACGACGGCGCCGC
GGTGGCGGTCTGGACCACGCCGGAGAGCGTCGAAGCGGGGGCGGTGTTCGCCGAGATCGGCCCGCGCATG
GCCGAGTTGAGCGGTTCCCGGCTGGCCGCGCAGCAACAGATGGAAGGCCTCCTGGCGCCGCACCGGCCCA
AGGAGCCCGCGTGGTTCCTGGCCACCGTCGGCGTCTCGCCCGACCACCAGGGCAAGGGTCTGGGCAGCGC
CGTCGTGCTCCCCGGAGTGGAGGCGGCCGAGCGCGCCGGGGTGCCCGCCTTCCTGGAGACCTCCGCGCCC
CGCAACCTCCCCTTCTACGAGCGGCTCGGCTTCACCGTCACCGCCGACGTCGAGGTGCCCGAAGGACCGC
GCACCTGGTGCATGACCCGCAAGCCCGGTGCCTGACGCCCGCCCCACGACCCGCAGCGCCCGACCGAAAG
GAGCGCACGACCCCATGCATCGATAAAATAAAAGATTTTATTTAGTCTCCAGAAAAAGGGGGGAATGAAA
GACCCCACCTGTAGGTTTGGCAAGCTAGAGAACCATCAGATGTTTCCAGGGTGCCCCAAGGACCTGAAAT
GACCCTGTGCCTTATTTGAACTAACCAATCAGTTCGCTTCTCGCTTCTGTTCGCGCGCTTCTGCTCCCCG
AGCTCAATAAAAGAGCCCACAACCCCTCACTCGGCGCGCCAGTCCTCCGATAGACTGCGTCGCCCGGGTA
CCCGTGTATCCAATAAACCCTCTTGCAGTTGCATCCGACTTGTGGTCTCGCTGTTCCTTGGGAGGGTCTC
CTCTGAGTGATTGACTACCCGTCAGCGGGGGTCTTTCATGGGTAACAGTTTCTTGAAGTTGGAGAACAAC
ATTCTGAGGGTAGGAGTCGAATATTAAGTAATCCTGACTCAATTAGCCACTGTTTTGAATCCACATACTC
CAATACTCCTGAAATAGTTCATTATGGACAGCGCAGAAAGAGCTGGGGAGAATTGTGAAATTGTTATCCG
CTCACAATTCCACACAACATACGAGCCGGAAGCATAAAGTGTAAAGCCTGGGGTGCCTAATGAGTGAGCT
AACTCACATTAATTGCGTTGCGCTCACTGCCCGCTTTCCAGTCGGGAAACCTGTCGTGCCAGCTGCATTA
ATGAATCGGCCAACGCGCGGGGAGAGGCGGTTTGCGTATTGGGCGCTCTTCCGCTTCCTCGCTCACTGAC
TCGCTGCGCTCGGTCGTTCGGCTGCGGCGAGCGGTATCAGCTCACTCAAAGGCGGTAATACGGTTATCCA
CAGAATCAGGGGATAACGCAGGAAAGAACATGTGAGCAAAAGGCCAGCAAAAGGCCAGGAACCGTAAAAA
GGCCGCGTTGCTGGCGTTTTTCCATAGGCTCCGCCCCCCTGACGAGCATCACAAAAATCGACGCTCAAGT
CAGAGGTGGCGAAACCCGACAGGACTATAAAGATACCAGGCGTTTCCCCCTGGAAGCTCCCTCGTGCGCT
CTCCTGTTCCGACCCTGCCGCTTACCGGATACCTGTCCGCCTTTCTCCCTTCGGGAAGCGTGGCGCTTTC
TCATAGCTCACGCTGTAGGTATCTCAGTTCGGTGTAGGTCGTTCGCTCCAAGCTGGGCTGTGTGCACGAA
CCCCCCGTTCAGCCCGACCGCTGCGCCTTATCCGGTAACTATCGTCTTGAGTCCAACCCGGTAAGACACG
ACTTATCGCCACTGGCAGCAGCCACTGGTAACAGGATTAGCAGAGCGAGGTATGTAGGCGGTGCTACAGA
GTTCTTGAAGTGGTGGCCTAACTACGGCTACACTAGAAGAACAGTATTTGGTATCTGCGCTCTGCTGAAG
CCAGTTACCTTCGGAAAAAGAGTTGGTAGCTCTTGATCCGGCAAACAAACCACCGCTGGTAGCGGTGGTT
TTTTTGTTTGCAAGCAGCAGATTACGCGCAGAAAAAAAGGATCTCAAGAAGATCCTTTGATCTTTTCTAC
GGGGTCTGACGCTCAGTGGAACGAAAACTCACGTTAAGGGATTTTGGTCATGAGATTATCAAAAAGGATC
TTCACCTAGATCCTTTTAAATTAAAAATGAAGTTTTAAATCAATCTAAAGTATATATGAGTAAACTTGGT
CTGACAGTTACCAATGCTTAATCAGTGAGGCACCTATCTCAGCGATCTGTCTATTTCGTTCATCCATAGT
TGCCTGACTCCCCGTCGTGTAGATAACTACGATACGGGAGGGCTTACCATCTGGCCCCAGTGCTGCAATG
ATACCGCGAGACCCACGCTCACCGGCTCCAGATTTATCAGCAATAAACCAGCCAGCCGGAAGGGCCGAGC
GCAGAAGTGGTCCTGCAACTTTATCCGCCTCCATCCAGTCTATTAATTGTTGCCGGGAAGCTAGAGTAAG
TAGTTCGCCAGTTAATAGTTTGCGCAACGTTGTTGCCATTGCTACAGGCATCGTGGTGTCACGCTCGTCG
TTTGGTATGGCTTCATTCAGCTCCGGTTCCCAACGATCAAGGCGAGTTACATGATCCCCCATGTTGTGCA
AAAAAGCGGTTAGCTCCTTCGGTCCTCCGATCGTTGTCAGAAGTAAGTTGGCCGCAGTGTTATCACTCAT
GGTTATGGCAGCACTGCATAATTCTCTTACTGTCATGCCATCCGTAAGATGCTTTTCTGTGACTGGTGAG
TACTCAACCAAGTCATTCTGAGAATAGTGTATGCGGCGACCGAGTTGCTCTTGCCCGGCGTCAATACGGG
ATAATACCGCGCCACATAGCAGAACTTTAAAAGTGCTCATCATTGGAAAACGTTCTTCGGGGCGAAAACT
CTCAAGGATCTTACCGCTGTTGAGATCCAGTTCGATGTAACCCACTCGTGCACCCAACTGATCTTCAGCA
TCTTTTACTTTCACCAGCGTTTCTGGGTGAGCAAAAACAGGAAGGCAAAATGCCGCAAAAAAGGGAATAA
GGGCGACACGGAAATGTTGAATACTCATACTCTTCCTTTTTCAATATTATTGAAGCATTTATCAGGGTTA
TTGTCTCATGAGCGGATACATATTTGAATGTATTTAGAAAAATAAACAAATAGGGGTTCCGCGCACATTT
CCCCGAAAAGTGCCACCTGACGTCTAAGAAACCATTATTATCATGACATTAACCTATAAAAATAGGCGTA
TCACGAGGCCCTTTCGTCTCGCGCGTTTCGGTGATGACGGTGAAAACCTCTGACACATGCAGCTCCCGGA
GACGGTCACAGCTTGTCTGTAAGCGGATGCCGGGAGCAGACAAGCCCGTCAGGGCGCGTCAGCGGGTGTT
GGCGGGTGTCGGGGCTGGCTTAACTATGCGGCATCAGAGCAGATTGTACTGAGAGTGCACCATATGCGGT
GTGAAATACCGCACAGATGCGTAAGGAGAAAATACCGCATCAGGCGCCATTCGCCATTCAGGCTGCGCAA
CTGTTGGGAAGGGCGATCGGTGCGGGCCTCTTCGCTATTACGCCAGCTGGCGAAAGGGGGATGTGCTGCA
AGGCGATTAAGTTGGGTAACGCCAGGGTTTTCCCAGTCACGACGTTGTAAAACGACGGCGCAAGGAATGG
TGCATGCAAGGAGATGGCGCCCAACAGTCCCCCGGCCACGGGGCCTGCCACCATACCCACGCCGAAACAA
GCGCTCATGAGCCCGAAGTGGCGAGCCCGATCTTCCCCATCGGTGATGTCGGCGATATAGGCGCCAGCAA
CCGCACCTGTGGCGCCGGTGATGCCGGCCACGATGCGTCCGGCGTAGAGGCGATTAGTCCAATTTGTTAA
AGACAGGATATCAGTGGTCCAGGCTCTAGTTTTGACTCAACAATATCACCAGCTGAAGCCTATAGAGTAC
GAGCCATAGATAAAATAAAAGATTTTATTTAGTCTCCAGAAAAAGGGGGGAA
Features (pLannotate 1.2.2; 22 found; start..end, strand, type, name):
    579..920     +  misc_feature   MESV Ψ: packaging signal of murine embryonic stem cell virus
    987..1403    +  CDS            gag (truncated): truncated Moloney murine leukemia virus (MMLV) gag gene lacking the start codon
   1420..1446    -  misc_feature   MCS (fragment): pBluescript multiple cloning site
   1453..1528    -  misc_RNA       gRNA scaffold: guide RNA scaffold for the Streptococcus pyogenes CRISPR/Cas9 system
   1557..1771    -  promoter       H1 promoter: human H1 RNA promoter
   1782..2281    +  promoter       PGK promoter: mouse phosphoglycerate kinase 1 promoter
   2306..2905    +  CDS            PuroR: puromycin N-acetyltransferase; pac from Streptomyces alboniger; confers resistance to puromycin
   3004..3038    +  LTR            3' LTR (ΔU3) (fragment): self-inactivating 3' long terminal repeat (LTR) from Moloney murine leukemia virus
   3035..3329    +  LTR            3' LTR (ΔU3) (fragment): self-inactivating 3' long terminal repeat (LTR) from Moloney murine leukemia virus
   3491..3507    -  protein_bind   lac operator: The lac repressor binds to the lac operator to inhibit transcription in E. coli. This inhibition can be relieved by adding lactose or isopropyl-β-D-thiogalactopyranoside (IPTG). lac repressor encoded by lacI
   3515..3545    -  promoter       lac promoter: promoter for the E. coli lac operon
   3560..3581    -  protein_bind   CAP binding site: CAP binding activates transcription in the presence of cAMP. E. coli catabolite activator protein
   3594..3686    -  CDS            lacI (fragment): lac repressor; lacI; The lac repressor binds to the lac operator to inhibit transcription in E. coli. This inhibition can be relieved by adding lactose or isopropyl-β-D-thiogalactopyranoside (IPTG).
   3869..4457    -  rep_origin     ori: high-copy-number ColE1/pMB1/pBR322/pUC origin of replication
   4628..5488    -  CDS            AmpR: β-lactamase; bla; confers resistance to ampicillin, carbenicillin, and related antibiotics
   5489..5593    -  promoter       AmpR promoter: bla
   5688..5723    +  CDS            rop (fragment): Rop protein, which maintains plasmids at low copy number; rop
   5825..5924    +  misc_feature   bom (fragment): basis of mobility region from pBR322
   5930..6079    -  CDS            lacZα (fragment): LacZα fragment of β-galactosidase; lacZ fragment
   6079..6280    -  CDS            TcR (fragment): tetracycline efflux protein; tet; confers resistance to tetracycline
   6281..6379    +  CDS            env (fragment): murine leukemia virus gPr80 envelope polyprotein precursor; env; proteolytically cleaved into gp70SU and p15TM subunits
   6421..515     +  LTR            5' LTR (across the origin): 5' long terminal repeat from murine embryonic stem cell virus
