[The description below was written by a language model from this plasmid's Addgene catalogue record and pLannotate feature annotations shown in this document.]
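Description:
pSuperCRISPR-sgRNA-RL69-TTTA is a 6.4 kb mammalian expression and retroviral transfer plasmid built on the pSuper.retro.puro backbone and repurposed to express a CRISPR single guide RNA rather than a short hairpin RNA. In bacteria it is maintained as a high-copy plasmid through a ColE1/pUC-type origin and selected with ampicillin via the β-lactamase gene. The annotated fragments of lacI, lacZα, rop, bom, TcR and env are backbone remnants with no evident functional role.

The retroviral cassette is framed by a murine embryonic stem cell virus 5' LTR and a self-inactivating Moloney murine leukemia virus 3' LTR with a U3 deletion. It includes the MESV Ψ packaging signal and a truncated gag region lacking its start codon, elements that allow the vector RNA to be packaged when viral proteins are supplied in trans. Between the LTRs, a human H1 RNA polymerase III promoter lies in reverse orientation relative to the viral genome and drives a guide targeting Renilla luciferase (RL69) fused to the Streptococcus pyogenes Cas9 gRNA scaffold. A forward-oriented mouse PGK promoter expresses puromycin N-acetyltransferase for selection of transfected or transduced mammalian cells.

The "TTTA stretch" in the name denotes a sequence variant within the sgRNA, but the record gives neither the guide sequence nor the position of the stretch. The associated study concerns enhancing sgRNA transcription for more efficient CRISPR/Cas engineering, so this construct presumably serves as one variant for comparing sgRNA expression and activity against a Renilla luciferase target. No Cas9 is encoded, so the nuclease must be provided separately.
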