Addgene plasmid #215851: pSuperCRISPR-sgRNA-RL69-TTTA
Purpose: This plasmid encodes sgRNA that target Renilla luciferase with stretch sequence
Depositing lab: Kumiko Ui-Tei. Depositing organization: The University of Tokyo. Publication: Enhancement of single guide RNA transcription for efficient CRISPR/Cas-based genomic engineering. Ui-Tei K, Maruyama S, Nakano Y. Genome. 2017 Jun;60(6):537-545. doi: 10.1139/gen-2016-0127. Epub 2017 Jan 26. PubMed 28177825.
Backbone
  Vector backbone: pSuper.retro.puro
  Vector type: Mammalian Expression, Retroviral
  Selectable markers: Puromycin
Growth in bacteria
  Bacterial resistance: Ampicillin, 100 μg/mL
  Growth temperature: 37°C
  Growth strain: NEB Stable
  Copy number: High Copy
Gene/Insert
  Gene/Insert name: sgRNA-RL69 with TTTA stretch
  gRNA/shRNA sequence: Unspecified
  Species: Other
  Cloning method: Restriction Enzyme; 5′ cloning site Unknown (unknown if destroyed)
Terms and licenses: Academic/Nonprofit Terms; Industry Terms: Not Available to Industry
How to cite: pSuperCRISPR-sgRNA-RL69-TTTA was a gift from Kumiko Ui-Tei (Addgene plasmid # 215851 ; http://n2t.net/addgene:215851 ; RRID:Addgene_215851)
